Addgene plasmid #81577: pDONR223_GALNT14_p.R336Q
Purpose: Gateway Donor vector containing GALNT14 , part of the Target Accelerator Plasmid Collection.
Depositing lab: Jesse Boehm & William Hahn & David Root. Depositing organization: Broad Institute. Publication: Systematic Functional Interrogation of Rare Cancer Variants Identifies Oncogenic Alleles. Kim E, Ilic N, Shrestha Y, Zou L, Kamburov A, Zhu C, Yang X, Lubonja R, Tran N, Nguyen C, Lawrence MS, Piccioni F, Bagul M, Doench JG, Chouinard CR, Wu X, Hogstrom L, Natoli T, Tamayo P, Horn H, Corsello SM, Lage K, Root DE, Subramanian A, Golub TR, Getz G, Boehm JS, Hahn WC. Cancer Discov. 2016 Jul;6(7):714-26. doi: 10.1158/2159-8290.CD-16-0160. Epub 2016 May 4. PubMed 27147599.
Backbone
  Vector backbone: pDONR223
  Backbone manufacturer: Invitrogen
  Backbone size w/o insert (bp): 2790
  Vector type: Gateway Entry vector
Growth in bacteria
  Bacterial resistance: Spectinomycin, 50 μg/mL
  Growth temperature: 37°C
  Growth strain: DH5alpha
  Copy number: High Copy
Gene/Insert
  Gene/Insert name: GALNT14
  Species: H. sapiens (human)
  Mutation: L4V; R336Q
  GenBank ID: NM_024572.3
  Entrez Gene: GALNT14 (a.k.a. GALNT15, GalNac-T10, GalNac-T14)
  Promoter: None
  Cloning method: Gateway Cloning
  Sequencing primers: 5′ M13pUC-fwd; 3′ M13-Rev
Terms and licenses: Academic/Nonprofit Terms; Industry Terms: Not Available to Industry
Depositor comments: Closed state: stop codon immediately follows insert
How to cite: pDONR223_GALNT14_p.R336Q was a gift from Jesse Boehm & William Hahn & David Root (Addgene plasmid # 81577 ; http://n2t.net/addgene:81577 ; RRID:Addgene_81577)
