[The description below was written by a language model from this plasmid's Addgene catalogue record and pLannotate feature annotations shown in this document.]
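Description:
pDONR223_GALNT14_p.R336Q is a Gateway entry clone built on the Invitrogen pDONR223 backbone, carrying a variant open reading frame of human GALNT14. It is a bacterial propagation and shuttling plasmid rather than an expression vector. It replicates in E. coli from a high-copy ColE1/pUC-type origin and is selected with spectinomycin through the aadA (SmR) aminoglycoside adenylyltransferase gene. That gene sits downstream of a fragment of the class 1 integron Pc promoter and a remnant of a gentamicin resistance gene. The sequenced record is about 4.4 kb. It also contains rrnB T1 and T2 terminators, which insulate the cloning region from read-through transcription, plus small lacZα and lacI fragments left over from the backbone.

The insert encodes GALNT14, a polypeptide N-acetylgalactosaminyltransferase that initiates mucin-type O-linked glycosylation by adding GalNAc to serine or threonine residues. The catalogued changes are R336Q, the variant the clone is named for, and an additional L4V substitution. The ORF is flanked by two attL recombination sites; the automated annotation labels both as attL3. These sites allow LR Clonase-mediated transfer of the ORF into any compatible Gateway destination vector. The record lists no promoter for the insert, and the only nearby promoter is a T7 promoter beyond the 3′ attL site, on the opposite strand. The clone is in the "closed" configuration, with a stop codon immediately after the coding sequence, so it cannot be fused to C-terminal tags supplied by a destination vector. It belongs to the Target Accelerator Plasmid Collection, a resource built for systematic functional testing of rare cancer-associated alleles.
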