Features (pLannotate 1.2.2; 12 found; start..end, strand, type, name):
     38..74      -  CDS            lacZα (fragment): LacZα fragment of β-galactosidase; lacZ fragment
     91..186     +  protein_bind   attL3: mutant version of attL; recombination site for the Gateway® LR reaction LR Clonase™
    189..1844    +  CDS            GALNT14: GLT14_HUMAN - Experimental evidence at protein level: Swiss-Prot protein existence level 1. Catalyzes the initial reaction in O-linked oligosaccharide biosynthesis, the transfer of an N-acetyl-D-galactosamine residue to a serine or threonine residue on the protein receptor. Displays activity toward mucin-derived peptide substrates such as Muc2, Muc5AC, Muc7, and Muc13 (-58). May be involved in O-glycosylation in kidney. From Homo sapiens (Human).
   1852..1947    -  protein_bind   attL3: mutant version of attL; recombination site for the Gateway® LR reaction LR Clonase™
   1966..1984    -  promoter       T7 promoter: promoter for bacteriophage T7 RNA polymerase
   2174..2197    +  promoter       Pc promoter (fragment): intI1 (promoter lies within the coding sequence); class 1 integron promoter
   2373..2429    +  CDS            GmR (fragment): gentamycin acetyltransferase; aacC1; confers resistance to gentamycin
   2436..3227    +  CDS            SmR: aminoglycoside adenylyltransferase (Murphy, 1985); aadA; confers resistance to spectinomycin and streptomycin
   3320..3908    +  rep_origin     ori: high-copy-number ColE1/pMB1/pBR322/pUC origin of replication
   4091..4183    +  CDS            lacI (fragment): lac repressor; lacI; The lac repressor binds to the lac operator to inhibit transcription in E. coli. This inhibition can be relieved by adding lactose or isopropyl-β-D-thiogalactopyranoside (IPTG).
   4238..4265    -  terminator     rrnB T2 terminator: transcription terminator T2 from the E. coli rrnB gene
   4397..4440    +  terminator     rrnB T1 terminator: Escherichia coli rrnB; transcription terminator T1 from the E. coli rrnB gene
>Addgene plasmid #81577 | pDONR223_GALNT14_p.R336Q | addgene full sequence | sequence record 166950 | Addgene NGS Result
GGCAGTTCCCTACTCTCGCGTTAACGCTAGCATGGATGTTTTCCCAGTCACGACGTTGTAAAACGACGGC
CAGTCTTAAGCTCGGGCCCCAAATAATGATTTTATTTTGACTGATAGTGACCTGTTCGTTGCAACAAATT
GATGAGCAATGCTTTTTTATAATGCCAACTTTGTACAAAAAAGTTGGCATGCGGCGCGTGACTCGTCGGC
TGGTTCTGCCAGTCTTCGGGGTGCTCTGGATCACGGTGCTGCTGTTCTTCTGGGTAACCAAGAGGAAGTT
GGAGGTGCCGACGGGACCTGAAGTGCAGACCCCTAAGCCTTCGGACGCTGACTGGGACGACCTGTGGGAC
CAGTTTGATGAGCGGCGGTATCTGAATGCCAAAAAGTGGCGCGTTGGTGACGACCCCTATAAGCTGTATG
CTTTCAACCAGCGGGAGAGTGAGCGGATCTCCAGCAATCGGGCCATCCCGGACACTCGCCATCTGAGATG
CACACTGCTGGTGTATTGCACGGACCTTCCACCCACTAGCATCATCATCACCTTCCACAACGAGGCCCGC
TCCACGCTGCTCAGGACCATCCGCAGTGTATTAAACCGCACCCCTACGCATCTGATCCGGGAAATCATAT
TAGTGGATGACTTCAGCAATGACCCTGATGACTGTAAACAGCTCATCAAATTGCCCAAGGTGAAATGCTT
GCGCAATAATGAACGGCAAGGTCTGGTCCGGTCCCGGATTCGGGGCGCTGACATCGCCCAGGGCACCACT
CTGACTTTCCTCGACAGCCACTGTGAGGTGAACAGGGACTGGCTCCAGCCTCTGTTGCACAGGGTCAAAG
AGGACTACACGCGGGTGGTGTGCCCTGTGATCGATATCATTAACCTGGACACCTTCACCTACATCGAGTC
TGCCTCGGAGCTCAGAGGGGGGTTTGACTGGAGCCTCCACTTCCAGTGGGAGCAGCTCTCCCCAGAGCAG
AAGGCTCGGCGCCTGGACCCCACGGAGCCCATCAGGACTCCTATCATAGCTGGAGGGCTCTTCGTGATCG
ACAAAGCTTGGTTTGATTACCTGGGGAAATATGATATGGACATGGACATCTGGGGTGGGGAGAACTTTGA
AATCTCCTTCCGAGTGTGGATGTGCGGGGGCAGCCTAGAGATCGTCCCCTGCAGCCGAGTGGGGCACGTC
TTCCAGAAGAAGCACCCCTACGTTTTCCCTGATGGAAATGCCAACACGTATATAAAGAACACCAAGCGGA
CAGCTGAAGTGTGGATGGATGAATACAAGCAATACTATTACGCTGCCCGGCCATTCGCCCTGGAGAGGCC
CTTCGGGAATGTTGAGAGCAGATTGGACCTGAGGAAGAATCTGCGCTGCCAGAGCTTCAAGTGGTACCTG
GAGAATATCTACCCTGAACTCAGCATCCCCAAGGAGTCCTCCATCCAGAAGGGCAATATCCGACAGAGAC
AGAAGTGCCTGGAATCTCAAAGGCAGAACAACCAAGAAACCCCAAACCTAAAGTTGAGCCCCTGTGCCAA
GGTCAAAGGCGAAGATGCAAAGTCCCAGGTATGGGCCTTCACATACACCCAGCAGATCCTCCAGGAGGAG
CTGTGCCTGTCAGTCATCACCTTGTTCCCTGGCGCCCCAGTGGTTCTTGTCCTTTGCAAGAATGGAGATG
ACCGACAGCAATGGACCAAAACTGGTTCCCACATCGAGCACATAGCATCCCACCTCTGCCTCGATACAGA
TATGTTCGGTGATGGCACCGAGAACGGCAAGGAAATCGTCGTCAACCCATGTGAGTCCTCACTCATGAGC
CAGCACTGGGACATGGTGAGCTCTTGATTGCCAACTTTCTTGTACAAAGTTGGCATTATAAGAAAGCATT
GCTTATCAATTTGTTGCAACGAACAGGTCACTATCAGTCAAAATAAAATCATTATTTGCCATCCAGCTGA
TATCCCCTATAGTGAGTCGTATTACATGGTCATAGCTGTTTCCTGGCAGCTCTGGCCCGTGTCTCAAAAT
CTCTGATGTTACATTGCACAAGATAAAAATATATCATCATGCCTCCTCTAGACCAGCCAGGACAGAAATG
CCTCGACTTCGCTGCTACCCAAGGTTGCCGGGTGACGCACACCGTGGAAACGGATGAAGGCACGAACCCA
GTGGACATAAGCCTGTTCGGTTCGTAAGCTGTAATGCAAGTAGCGTATGCGCTCACGCAACTGGTCCAGA
ACCTTGACCGAACGCAGCGGTGGTAACGGCGCAGTGGCGGTTTTCATGGCTTGTTATGACTGTTTTTTTG
GGGTACAGTCTATGCCTCGGGCATCCAAGCAGCAAGCGCGTTACGCCGTGGGTCGATGTTTGATGTTATG
GAGCAGCAACGATGTTACGCAGCAGGGCAGTCGCCCTAAAACAAAGTTAAACATTATGAGGGAAGCGGTG
ATCGCCGAAGTATCGACTCAACTATCAGAGGTAGTTGGCGTCATCGAGCGCCATCTCGAACCGACGTTGC
TGGCCGTACATTTGTACGGCTCCGCAGTGGATGGCGGCCTGAAGCCACACAGTGATATTGATTTGCTGGT
TACGGTGACCGTAAGGCTTGATGAAACAACGCGGCGAGCTTTGATCAACGACCTTTTGGAAACTTCGGCT
TCCCCTGGAGAGAGCGAGATTCTCCGCGCTGTAGAAGTCACCATTGTTGTGCACGACGACATCATTCCGT
GGCGTTATCCAGCTAAGCGCGAACTGCAATTTGGAGAATGGCAGCGCAATGACATTCTTGCAGGTATCTT
CGAGCCAGCCACGATCGACATTGATCTGGCTATCTTGCTGACAAAAGCAAGAGAACATAGCGTTGCCTTG
GTAGGTCCAGCGGCGGAGGAACTCTTTGATCCGGTTCCTGAACAGGATCTATTTGAGGCGCTAAATGAAA
CCTTAACGCTATGGAACTCGCCGCCCGACTGGGCTGGCGATGAGCGAAATGTAGTGCTTACGTTGTCCCG
CATTTGGTACAGCGCAGTAACCGGCAAAATCGCGCCGAAGGATGTCGCTGCCGACTGGGCAATGGAGCGC
CTGCCGGCCCAGTATCAGCCCGTCATACTTGAAGCTAGACAGGCTTATCTTGGACAAGAAGAAGATCGCT
TGGCCTCGCGCGCAGATCAGTTGGAAGAATTTGTCCACTACGTGAAAGGCGAGATCACCAAGGTAGTCGG
CAAATAACCCTCGAGCCACCCATGACCAAAATCCCTTAACGTGAGTTACGCGTCGTTCCACTGAGCGTCA
GACCCCGTAGAAAAGATCAAAGGATCTTCTTGAGATCCTTTTTTTCTGCGCGTAATCTGCTGCTTGCAAA
CAAAAAAACCACCGCTACCAGCGGTGGTTTGTTTGCCGGATCAAGAGCTACCAACTCTTTTTCCGAAGGT
AACTGGCTTCAGCAGAGCGCAGATACCAAATACTGTTCTTCTAGTGTAGCCGTAGTTAGGCCACCACTTC
AAGAACTCTGTAGCACCGCCTACATACCTCGCTCTGCTAATCCTGTTACCAGTGGCTGCTGCCAGTGGCG
ATAAGTCGTGTCTTACCGGGTTGGACTCAAGACGATAGTTACCGGATAAGGCGCAGCGGTCGGGCTGAAC
GGGGGGTTCGTGCACACAGCCCAGCTTGGAGCGAACGACCTACACCGAACTGAGATACCTACAGCGTGAG
CTATGAGAAAGCGCCACGCTTCCCGAAGGGAGAAAGGCGGACAGGTATCCGGTAAGCGGCAGGGTCGGAA
CAGGAGAGCGCACGAGGGAGCTTCCAGGGGGAAACGCCTGGTATCTTTATAGTCCTGTCGGGTTTCGCCA
CCTCTGACTTGAGCGTCGATTTTTGTGATGCTCGTCAGGGGGGCGGAGCCTATGGAAAAACGCCAGCAAC
GCGGCCTTTTTACGGTTCCTGGCCTTTTGCTGGCCTTTTGCTCACATGTTCTTTCCTGCGTTATCCCCTG
ATTCTGTGGATAACCGTATTACCGCCTTTGAGTGAGCTGATACCGCTCGCCGCAGCCGAACGACCGAGCG
CAGCGAGTCAGTGAGCGAGGAAGCGGAAGAGCGCCCAATACGCAAACCGCCTCTCCCCGCGCGTTGGCCG
ATTCATTAATGCAGCTGGCACGACAGGTTTCCCGACTGGAAAGCGGGCAGTGAGCGCAACGCAATTAATA
CGCGTACCGCTAGCCAGGAAGAGTTTGTAGAAACGCAAAAAGGCCATCCGTCAGGATGGCCTTCTGCTTA
GTTTGATGCCTGGCAGTTTATGGCGGGCGTCCTGCCCGCCACCCTCCGGGCCGTTGCTTCACAACGTTCA
AATCCGCTCCCGGCGGATTTGTCCTACTCAGGAGAGCGTTCACCGACAAACAACAGATAAAACGAAAGGC
CCAGTCTTCCGACTGAGCCTTTCGTTTTATTTGATGCCT
