>Addgene plasmid #81577 | pDONR223_GALNT14_p.R336Q | depositor partial sequence | sequence record 154896 | Insert sequence
ATGCGGCGCGTGACTCGTCGGCTGGTTCTGCCAGTCTTCGGGGTGCTCTGGATCACGGTGCTGCTGTTCT
TCTGGGTAACCAAGAGGAAGTTGGAGGTGCCGACGGGACCTGAAGTGCAGACCCCTAAGCCTTCGGACGC
TGACTGGGACGACCTGTGGGACCAGTTTGATGAGCGGCGGTATCTGAATGCCAAAAAGTGGCGCGTTGGT
GACGACCCCTATAAGCTGTATGCTTTCAACCAGCGGGAGAGTGAGCGGATCTCCAGCAATCGGGCCATCC
CGGACACTCGCCATCTGAGATGCACACTGCTGGTGTATTGCACGGACCTTCCACCCACTAGCATCATCAT
CACCTTCCACAACGAGGCCCGCTCCACGCTGCTCAGGACCATCCGCAGTGTATTAAACCGCACCCCTACG
CATCTGATCCGGGAAATCATATTAGTGGATGACTTCAGCAATGACCCTGATNNCNGTNAANAGNNNATCA
TTANTTGCCATCNAGNTGAAATGCTTGCGCAATAATGAACGGCAAGGTCTGGTCCGGTCCCGGATTCGGG
GCGCTGACATCGCCCAGGGCACCACTCTGACTTTCCTCGACAGCCACTGTGAGGTGAACAGGGACTGGCT
CCAGCCTCTGTTGCACAGGGTCAAAGAGGACTACACGCGGGTGGTGTGCCCTGTGATCGATATCATTAAC
CTGGACACCTTCACCTACATCGAGTCTGCCTCGGAGCTCAGAGGGGGGTTTGACTGGAGCCTCCACTTCC
AGTGGGAGCAGCTCTCCCCAGAGCAGAAGGCTCGGCGCCTGGACCCCACGGAGCCCATCAGGACTCCTAT
CATAGCTGGAGGGCTCTTCGTGATCGACAAAGCTTGGTTTGATTACCTGGGGAAATATGATATGGACATG
GACATCTGGGGTGGGGAGAACTTTGAAATCTCCTTCCGAGTGTGGATGTGCGGGGGCAGCCTAGAGATCG
TCCCCTGCAGCCGAGTGGGGCACGTCTTCCAGAAGAAGCACCCCTACGTTTTCCCTGATGGAAATGCCAA
CACGTATATAAAGAACACCAAGCGGACAGCTGAAGTGTGGATGGATGAATACAAGCAATACTATTACGCT
GCCCGGCCATTCGCCCTGGAGAGGCCCTTCGGGAATGTTGAGAGCAGATTGGACCTGAGGAAGAATCTGC
GCTGCCAGAGCTTCAAGTGGTACCTGGAGAATATCTACCCTGAACTCAGCATCCCCAAGGAGTCCTCCAT
CCAGAAGGGCAATATCCGACAGAGACAGAAGTGCCTGGAATCTCAAAGGCAGAACAACCAAGAAACCCCA
AACCTAAAGTTGAGCCCCTGTGCCAAGGTCAAAGGCGAAGATGCAAAGTCCCAGGTATGGGCCTTCACAT
ACACCCAGCAGATCCTCCAGGAGGAGCTGTGCCTGTCAGTCATCACCTTGTTCCCTGGCGCCCCAGTGGT
TCTTGTCCTTTGCAAGAATGGAGATGACCGACAGCAATGGACCAAAACTGGTTCCCACATCGAGCACATA
GCATCCCACCTCTGCCTCGATACAGATATGTTCGGTGATGGCACCGAGAACGGCAAGGAAATCGTCGTCA
ACCCATGTGAGTCCTCACTCATGAGCCAGCACTGGGACATGGTGAGCTCT
